Addgene plasmid #103057: pSC101_TIMER
Purpose: low copy plasmid for expression of a variant of the fluorescent timer protein suitable for bacteria under the control of the constitutive ybaJp promoter (works in E. coli and Salmonella enterica)
Depositing lab: Dirk Bumann. Depositing organization: University of Basel. Publication: Phenotypic variation of Salmonella in host tissues delays eradication by antimicrobial chemotherapy. Claudi B, Sprote P, Chirkova A, Personnic N, Zankl J, Schurmann N, Schmidt A, Bumann D. Cell. 2014 Aug 14;158(4):722-733. doi: 10.1016/j.cell.2014.06.045. PubMed 25126781.
Backbone
  Vector backbone: pSC101
  Backbone size w/o insert (bp): 9262
  Modifications to backbone: cloned PybaJ-timerbac in pUA66 with a pSC101 replicon
  Vector type: Bacterial Expression
Growth in bacteria
  Bacterial resistance: Kanamycin, 50 μg/mL
  Growth temperature: 37°C
  Growth strain: DH5alpha
  Copy number: Low Copy
Gene/Insert
  Gene/Insert name: TIMER-bac
  Species: Synthetic; Discosoma spp
  Mutation: mutations: S4T and S179T
  Promoter: constitutive ybaJp promoter
  Cloning method: Restriction Enzyme; 5′ cloning site unknown (unknown if destroyed); 3′ cloning site unknown (unknown if destroyed)
  Sequencing primers: 5′ unknown
Terms and licenses: Academic/Nonprofit Terms; Industry Terms: Not Available to Industry
Depositor comments: TIMER-bac was generated by exchanging TCC coding for serine 197 to ACC coding for threonine in DsRed.T3_S4T (Sörensen et al., 2003). PybaJ-Timer-bac was cloned into pUA66 with a pSC101 replicon, conferring kanamycin resistance.
How to cite: pSC101_TIMER was a gift from Dirk Bumann (Addgene plasmid # 103057 ; http://n2t.net/addgene:103057 ; RRID:Addgene_103057)
