[The description below was written by a language model from this plasmid's Addgene catalogue record and pLannotate feature annotations shown in this document.]
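Description:
pSC101_TIMER is a low-copy bacterial expression plasmid built on the pUA66 framework, which carries a pSC101 replicon. It is intended for use in E. coli and Salmonella enterica. Replication depends on the pSC101 origin together with the plasmid-encoded Rep101 (RepA) protein, which keeps copy number low. Selection is by kanamycin, through a Tn5-derived neo/nptII gene that spans the sequence numbering origin and is preceded by a short remnant of the Tn5 transposase. A small tetracycline-resistance fragment is also annotated, but it is only a cloning remnant and not a functional marker. Lambda t0 and rrnB T1 terminators are also present and presumably insulate the plasmid's functional modules from read-through transcription.

The payload is TIMER-bac, a Discosoma DsRed-derived "fluorescent timer" adapted for bacteria, which the annotation software identifies as a DsRed-Express-like coding sequence. It was derived from DsRed.T3_S4T by an additional serine-to-threonine substitution. The record is inconsistent about its position, giving S179T in the mutation field and serine 197 in the depositor comments. Expression is driven by the constitutive ybaJ promoter, and the fragment of tomB (ybaJ) annotated just upstream of the reporter reflects the E. coli genomic segment that supplies this promoter. Timer proteins change their fluorescence colour as they mature, so the colour ratio within a cell reflects how quickly the protein is diluted by growth and division. The associated publication concerns phenotypic variation of Salmonella in host tissues and its effect on eradication by antimicrobial chemotherapy. The sequenced plasmid is 4,946 nt, much smaller than the 9,262 bp backbone size in the catalogue entry, a figure that probably refers to native pSC101.
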