Features (pLannotate 1.2.2; 9 found; start..end, strand, type, name):
     64..158     +  terminator     lambda t0 terminator: transcription terminator from phage lambda
    650..872     +  rep_origin     pSC101 ori: low-copy replication origin that requires the Rep101 protein
    920..1870    +  CDS            Rep101: RepA protein needed for replication with the pSC101 origin; rep101
   2408..2494    -  terminator     rrnB T1 terminator: Escherichia coli rrnB; transcription terminator T1 from the E. coli rrnB gene
   2517..2703    -  CDS            TcR (fragment): tetracycline efflux protein; tet; confers resistance to tetracycline
   3097..3255    +  CDS            tomB (fragment): TOMB_ECOLI - Also known as ybaJ. Experimental evidence at protein level: Swiss-Prot protein existence level 1. Attenuates Hha toxicity and regulates biofilm formation. Binds to various coding and intergenic regions of genomic DNA. From Escherichia coli (strain K12).
   3286..3963    +  CDS            DsRed-Express: rapidly maturing tetrameric variant of DsRed fluorescent protein (Bevis and Glick, 2002) mammalian codon-optimized
   4034..4153    +  CDS            tnpA (fragment): TN5P_ECOLX - Also known as tnp. Experimental evidence at protein level: Swiss-Prot protein existence level 1. Mediates transposition of transposon Tn5 by a 'cut and paste' mechanism. First, the monomeric transposase binds the 19 bp inverted DNA repeats flanking the transposon. Then, dimerization of the DNA- bound transposase creates a synaptic DNA complex. After nicking of the first DNA strand, excision of the transposon proceeds through a series of intermediates. The transposase then mediates the insertion of the transposon at a new site by strand transfer. The activity of the wild- type tran
   4185..30      +  CDS            neo (across the origin): KKA2_KLEPN - Also known as kan, nptII. Experimental evidence at protein level: Swiss-Prot protein existence level 1. Resistance to kanamycin, neomycin, paromomycin, ribostamycin, butirosin and gentamicin B. From Klebsiella pneumoniae.
>Addgene plasmid #103057 | pSC101_TIMER | addgene full sequence | sequence record 199056 | Addgene NGS Result
GCCTTCTATCGCCTTCTTGACGAGTTCTTCTGAGCGGGACTCTGGGGTTCGAGAGCTCGCTTGGACTCCT
GTTGATAGATCCAGTAATGACCTCAGAACTCCATCTGGATTTGTTCAGAACGCTCGGTTGCCGCCGGGCG
TTTTTTATTGGTGAGAATCCAAGCACTAGGGACAGTAAGACGGGTAAGCCTGTTGATGATACCGCTGCCT
TACTGGGTGCATTAGCCAGTCTGAATGACCTGTCACGGGATAATCCGAAGTGGTCAGACTGGAAAATCAG
AGGGCAGGAACTGCTGAACAGCAAAAAGTCAGATAGCACCACATAGCAGACCCGCCATAAAACGCCCTGA
GAAGCCCGTGACGGGCTTTTCTTGTATTATGGGTAGTTTCCTTGCATGAATCCATAAAAGGCGCCTGTAG
TGCCATTTACCCCCATTCACTGCCAGAGCCGTGAGCGCAGCGAACTGAATGTCACGAAAAAGACAGCGAC
TCAGGTGCCTGATGGTCGGAGACAAAAGGAATATTCAGCGATTTGCCCGAGCTTGCGAGGGTGCTACTTA
AGCCTTTAGGGTTTTAAGGTCTGTTTTGTAGAGGAGCAAACAGCGTTTGCGACATCCTTTTGTAATACTG
CGGAACTGACTAAAGTAGTGAGTTATACACAGGGCTGGGATCTATTCTTTTTATCTTTTTTTATTCTTTC
TTTATTCTATAAATTATAACCACTTGAATATAAACAAAAAAAACACACAAAGGTCTAGCGGAATTTACAG
AGGGTCTAGCAGAATTTACAAGTTTTCCAGCAAAGGTCTAGCAGAATTTACAGATACCCACAACTCAAAG
GAAAAGGACTAGTAATTATCATTGACTAGCCCATCTCAATTGGTATAGTGATTAAAATCACCTAGACCAA
TTGAGATGTATGTCTGAATTAGTTGTTTTCAAAGCAAATGAACTAGCGATTAGTCGCTATGACTTAACGG
AGCATGAAACCAAGCTAATTTTATGCTGTGTGGCACTACTCAACCCCACGATTGAAAACCCTACAAGGAA
AGAACGGACGGTATCGTTCACTTATAACCAATACGCTCAGATGATGAACATCAGTAGGGAAAATGCTTAT
GGTGTATTAGCTAAAGCAACCAGAGAGCTGATGACGAGAACTGTGGAAATCAGGAATCCTTTGGTTAAAG
GCTTTGAGATTTTCCAGTGGACAAACTATGCCAAGTTCTCAAGCGAAAAATTAGAATTAGTTTTTAGTGA
AGAGATATTGCCTTATCTTTTCCAGTTAAAAAAATTCATAAAATATAATCTGGAACATGTTAAGTCTTTT
GAAAACAAATACTCTATGAGGATTTATGAGTGGTTATTAAAAGAACTAACACAAAAGAAAACTCACAAGG
CAAATATAGAGATTAGCCTTGATGAATTTAAGTTCATGTTAATGCTTGAAAATAACTACCATGAGTTTAA
AAGGCTTAACCAATGGGTTTTGAAACCAATAAGTAAAGATTTAAACACTTACAGCAATATGAAATTGGTG
GTTGATAAGCGAGGCCGCCCGACTGATACGTTGATTTTCCAAGTTGAACTAGATAGACAAATGGATCTCG
TAACCGAACTTGAGAACAACCAGATAAAAATGAATGGTGACAAAATACCAACAACCATTACATCAGATTC
CTACCTACATAACGGACTAAGAAAAACACTACACGATGCTTTAACTGCAAAAATTCAGCTCACCAGTTTT
GAGGCAAAATTTTTGAGTGACATGCAAAGTAAGTATGATCTCAATGGTTCGTTCTCATGGCTCACGCAAA
AACAACGAACCACACTAGAGAACATACTGGCTAAATACGGAAGGATCTGAGGTTCTTATGGCTCTTGTAT
CTATCAGTGAAGCATCAAGACTAACAAACAAAAGTAGAACAACTGTTCACCGTTACATATCAAAGGGAAA
ACTGTCCATATGCACAGATGAAAACGGTGTAAAAAAGATAGATACATCAGAGCTTTTACGAGTTTTTGGT
GCATTCAAAGCTGTTCACCATGAACAGATCGACAATGTAACAGATGAACAGCATGTAACACCTAATAGAA
CAGGTGAAACCAGTAAAACAAAGCAACTAGAACATGAAATTGAACACCTGAGACAACTTGTTACAGCTCA
ACAGTCACACATAGACAGCCTGAAACAGGCGATGCTGCTTATCGAATCAAAGCTGCCGACAACACGGGAG
CCAGTGACGCCTCCCGTGGGGAAAAAATCATGGCAATTCTGGAAGAAATAGCGCTTTCAGCCGGCAAACC
GGCTGAAGCCGGATCTGCGATTCTGATAACAAACTAGCAACACCAGAACAGCCCGTTTGCGGGCAGCAAA
ACCCGTACCCTAGGTCTAGGGCGGCGGATTTGTCCTACTCAGGAGAGCGTTCACCGACAAACAACAGATA
AAACGAAAGGCCCAGTCTTTCGACTGAGCCTTTCGTTTTATTTGATGCCTCTAGAGCTTGCATGCCCAAG
GAGATGGCGCCCAACAGTCCCCCGGCCACGGGGCCTGCCACCATACCCACGCCGAAACAAGCGCTCATGA
GCCCGAAGTGGCGAGCCCGATCTTCCCCATCGGTGATGTCGGCGATATAGGCGCCAGCAACCGCACCTGT
GGCGCCGGTGATGCCGGCCACGATGCGTCCGGCGTAGAGGATCGTATAATCCTTACTGCGTTAAAGGCTT
TTCTTAGGAAAGTTGGCCATTTCTTAATTCAGCCATTAATTAAGAAATATTAAGAATATTCCTGGCTATT
TTCTCCTGTCAGAGTCTATTGTTTTAGCCTGAAAAGCTAAAAAACGTTAACCCAATGATTACACAAACAA
TAAAACTGGTTCCTTTTTAGGCGACCGACGATCACTGTTAAAATTCGAAAAAGTATGGCAACACGCGGCT
TTCACGCAATTGTAATTTTTAGTAATATGACGATGAAAAGTTTTTTAGAGTAGATTATAGTTAAATCATA
AGGTGACGTGGGAAGTACCAGGTTAGTTAGTTGTATCCATCCCGAAGGTGTTCGGTTAGTTTAAGCCACT
AAAAAGGGGATGCATTATGGACGAATACTCACCCAAAAGACATGATATAGCACAGCTTAAATTTCTTTGC
GAAACCCTGTATCATGACTGTCTTGCAAACCTTGAAGAAAGCAACCATGGCTGGGTTAATGACCCGACCT
CAGCAGTCAACCTGCAGCTCAATGAGCTGATAGAGATCCTCTAGATTTAAGAAGGAGATATACATATGGC
ATCCACCGAGGACGTCATCAAGGAGTTCATGCGCTTCAAAGTGCGCATGGAGGGCTCCGTGAACGGCCAC
GAGTTCGAGATCGAGGGCGAGGGCGAGGGCCGCCCCTACGAGGGCACCCAGACCGCCAAGCTGAAGGTGA
CCAAGGGCGGCCCCCTGCCCTTCGCCTGGGACATCCTGTCCCCCCAGTTCCAGTACGGCTCCAAGGTGTA
CGTGAAGCACCCCGCCGACATCCCCGACTACAAGAAGCTGTCCTTCCCCGAGGGCTTCAAGTGGGAGCGC
GTGATGAACTTCGAGGACGGCGGCGTGGTGACCGTGACCCAGGACTCCTCCCTGCAGGACGGCTGCTTCA
TCTACAAGGTGAAGTTCATCGGCGTGAACTTCCCCTCCGACGGCCCCGTAATGCAGAAGAAGACTATGGG
CTGGGAGCCCTCCACCGAGCGCCTGTACCCCCGCGACGGCGTGCTGAAGGGCGAGATCCACAAGGCCCTG
AAGCTGAAGGACGGCGGCCACTACCTGGTGGAGTTCAAGTCCATCTACATGGCCAAGAAGCCCGTGCAAC
TGCCCGGCTACTACTACGTGGACACCAAGCTGGACATCACCTCCCACAACGAGGACTACACCATCGTGGA
GCAGTACGAACGCACCGAGGGCCGCTACCACCTGTTCCTGTAGAAGCTTCGAGGTGAAGACGAAAGGGCC
TCGTGATACGCCTATTTTTATAGGTTAATGTCATGATAATAATGGTTTCTTAGACGTCGGAATTGCCAGC
TGGGGCGCCCTCTGGTAAGGTTGGGAAGCCCTGCAAAGTAAACTGGATGGCTTTCTTGCCGCCAAGGATC
TGATGGCGCAGGGGATCAAGATCTGATCAAGAGACAGGATGAGGATCGTTTCGCATGATTGAACAAGATG
GATTGCACGCAGGTTCTCCGGCCGCTTGGGTGGAGAGGCTATTCGGCTATGACTGGGCACAACAGACAAT
CGGCTGCTCTGATGCCGCCGTGTTCCGGCTGTCAGCGCAGGGGCGCCCGGTTCTTTTTGTCAAGACCGAC
CTGTCCGGTGCCCTGAATGAACTGCAGGACGAGGCAGCGCGGCTATCGTGGCTGGCCACGACGGGCGTTC
CTTGCGCAGCTGTGCTCGACGTTGTCACTGAAGCGGGAAGGGACTGGCTGCTATTGGGCGAAGTGCCGGG
GCAGGATCTCCTGTCATCTCACCTTGCTCCTGCCGAGAAAGTATCCATCATGGCTGATGCAATGCGGCGG
CTGCATACGCTTGATCCGGCTACCTGCCCATTCGACCACCAAGCGAAACATCGCATCGAGCGAGCACGTA
CTCGGATGGAAGCCGGTCTTGTCGATCAGGATGATCTGGACGAAGAGCATCAGGGGCTCGCGCCAGCCGA
ACTGTTCGCCAGGCTCAAGGCGCGCATGCCCGACGGCGAGGATCTCGTCGTGACCCATGGCGATGCCTGC
TTGCCGAATATCATGGTGGAAAATGGCCGCTTTTCTGGATTCATCGACTGTGGCCGGCTGGGTGTGGCGG
ACCGCTATCAGGACATAGCGTTGGCTACCCGTGATATTGCTGAAGAGCTTGGCGGCGAATGGGCTGACCG
CTTCCTCGTGCTTTACGGTATCGCCGCTCCCGATTCGCAGCGCATC
